Addgene plasmid #35136: p6645 MSCV-P C-Flag HA 57E7-Kozak
Depositing lab: Peter Howley. Depositing organization: Harvard Medical School. Publication: Systematic identification of interactions between host cell proteins and E7 oncoproteins from diverse human papillomaviruses. White EA, Sowa ME, Tan MJ, Jeudy S, Hayes SD, Santha S, Munger K, Harper JW, Howley PM. Proc Natl Acad Sci U S A. 2012 Jan 9. 10.1073/pnas.1116776109 PubMed 22232672.
Backbone
  Vector backbone: MSCV-P C-Flag-HA
  Backbone size w/o insert (bp): 8700
  Vector type: Mammalian Expression, Retroviral
  Selectable markers: Puromycin
Growth in bacteria
  Bacterial resistance: Ampicillin, 100 μg/mL
  Growth temperature: 37°C
  Growth strain: DH5alpha
  Copy number: Unknown
Gene/Insert
  Gene/Insert name: HPV57 E7
  Species: Human papillomavirus type 57
  Insert size (bp): 300
  Tag / fusion protein: FLAG (C terminal on backbone); HA (C terminal on backbone)
  Cloning method: Gateway Cloning
  Sequencing primers: 5′ 5' CTACATCGTGACCTGGGAAGC 3'; 3′ MSCV-rev
Terms and licenses: Academic/Nonprofit Terms; Industry Terms: Not Available to Industry
How to cite: p6645 MSCV-P C-Flag HA 57E7-Kozak was a gift from Peter Howley (Addgene plasmid # 35136 ; http://n2t.net/addgene:35136 ; RRID:Addgene_35136)
