[The description below was written by a language model from this plasmid's Addgene catalogue record.]
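Description:
p6645 MSCV-P C-Flag HA 57E7-Kozak is a retroviral mammalian expression plasmid built on the MSCV-P C-Flag-HA backbone (about 8.7 kb without insert), a murine stem cell virus-type vector. It is propagated in E. coli under ampicillin selection, and it carries a puromycin marker for selecting transduced or transfected mammalian cells. The record gives no feature table, so the bacterial origin, copy number and the exact promoter arrangement are not stated. In MSCV-type vectors the insert is generally transcribed from the viral long terminal repeat, and the LTRs with the packaging signal allow the genome to be packaged into retroviral particles when viral proteins are supplied in trans by packaging cells.

The payload is the E7 open reading frame of human papillomavirus type 57, roughly 300 bp, introduced by Gateway recombination cloning. The backbone supplies FLAG and HA epitopes fused in tandem to the C terminus of E7, and the "Kozak" designation in the name indicates that a Kozak translation initiation context was included ahead of the start codon.

The dual epitope tag suits detection and affinity purification of the small E7 protein, for which type-specific antibodies are often unavailable. This fits the associated study, which systematically identified interactions between host cell proteins and E7 oncoproteins from diverse papillomavirus types. The construct would typically be used to generate puromycin-selected cell populations stably expressing tagged HPV57 E7 for immunoprecipitation and comparison with E7 proteins of other HPV types.
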