>Addgene plasmid #35136 | p6645 MSCV-P C-Flag HA 57E7-Kozak | addgene partial sequence | sequence record 44424 | MSCV-rev 5'-CAGCGGGGCTGCTAAAGCGCATGC-3'
CTCCCTACCCGGTAGAATTCTAGGCGTAGTCGGGCACGTCGTAGGGGTATCCTCCAGCGGCCGACTTGTC
ATCGTCGTCCTTGTAGTCCTCGAGTTCGAACCGCGGGCCCTCTAGATCAACCACTTTGTACAAGAAAGTT
GGTACGCAGCGGGGGCACACTATGGTCAACGTATTCAGGAACAGCTGCTCCAGATGCCTTATGTCCGCCG
CTCCGCACTCAACCACCAGCCGGACTGTACTGTGGCACTTACAGCACGTCGTTACCACCCCGTAGGCCTG
CACAGCTGGTTCTGTCAGTTGATAGTTAGTATCTTCTTCTGAGTTGTCAAATTGCTCGTCGCAATGTAGG
TCAACAATTTCGGGTATTTCTTCCAATATTAGTGTGATGTCCTCAAGGCTGGGGCGTTCTCCATGCATGG
TGCCAACTTTTTTGTACAAACTTGTTGATAGCTTAACTAGCCAGCTTGGGTCTCCCTATAGTGAGTCGTA
TTAGATCTAATTCCGGCGCCTAGAGAAGGAGTGAGGGCTGGATAAAGGGAGGATCGAGGCGGGGTCGAAC
GAGGAGGTTCAAGGGGGAGAGACGGGGCGGATGGAGGAAGAGGAGGCGGAGGCTTAGGGTGTACAAAGGG
CTTGACCCAGGGAGGGGGGTCAAAAGCCAAGGCTTCCCAGGTCACGATG
